Addgene plasmid #206130: pCAMBgfp
Purpose: This binary vector has been generated for introduction of SGFP in filamentous fungi using ATMT. Contains the hygromycin resistance gene and the SGFP gene.
Depositing lab: Anne Osbourn. Depositing organization: Sainsbury Laboratory, Norwich. Publication: The rice leaf blast pathogen undergoes developmental processes typical of root-infecting fungi. Sesma A, Osbourn AE. Nature. 2004 Sep 30;431(7008):582-6. doi: 10.1038/nature02880. PubMed 15457264.
Backbone
  Vector backbone: pCAMBIA1300
  Backbone manufacturer: CAMBIA, Canberra, Australia
  Modifications to backbone: The plasmid has undergone rearrangements but the T-DNA (insert) remains intact. It should be released when digested in XhoI-EcoRI
  Vector type: binary vector for expression of SGFP in filamentous fungi
  Selectable markers: Hygromycin
Growth in bacteria
  Bacterial resistance: Kanamycin, 50 μg/mL
  Growth temperature: 37°C
  Growth strain: DH5alpha
  Growth instructions: binary vector, this plasmid also replicates in Agrobacterium at 28 °C
  Copy number: Low Copy
Gene/Insert
  Gene/Insert name: hygromycin resistance gene and the Promoter of ToxA+SGFP
  Insert size (bp): 3400
Terms and licenses: Academic/Nonprofit Terms; Industry Terms: Not Available to Industry
Depositor comments: The plasmid has rearranged but the T-DNA (insert) remains intact. It can be released when digested by XhoI-EcoRI.
How to cite: pCAMBgfp was a gift from Anne Osbourn (Addgene plasmid # 206130 ; http://n2t.net/addgene:206130 ; RRID:Addgene_206130)
