[The description below was written by a language model from this plasmid's Addgene catalogue record and pLannotate feature annotations shown in this document.]
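Description:
pCAMBgfp is a binary vector built on the pCAMBIA1300 backbone for introducing a green fluorescent protein reporter (SGFP) into filamentous fungi by Agrobacterium tumefaciens-mediated transformation (ATMT). It is maintained in E. coli under kanamycin selection (an aphA-3-type KanR gene lies outside the T-DNA) using a ColE1/pBR322-type origin with the bom mobility region. The pVS1 oriV, RepA and StaA functions allow stable replication in Agrobacterium. The record lists it as low copy.

The payload sits between the nopaline-type left and right T-DNA border repeats and is given as roughly 3.4 kb. It comprises two divergently oriented cassettes. The first is a hygromycin B phosphotransferase gene driven by the Aspergillus nidulans trpC promoter and followed by the CaMV polyadenylation signal, which provides selection of fungal transformants. The second is a GFP coding sequence terminated by the NOS terminator. The automated annotation labels this reporter EGFP, whereas the catalogue calls it SGFP. The catalogue also states that it is driven by the ToxA promoter, which is not itself annotated but presumably occupies the unannotated gap upstream of the GFP gene. Remnants of the pUC MCS and a lacZα fragment lie next to the right border.

The depositor notes that the plasmid has undergone rearrangements, while the T-DNA remains intact and can be excised as an XhoI–EcoRI fragment. The feature table is consistent with this: the 13.2 kb sequence contains two RNA-OUT elements and fragments of the E. coli phoE and crl genes in the backbone, suggesting acquisition of host-derived DNA. The construct is used to generate fluorescently labelled fungal strains, for example to visualise a pathogen during plant infection.
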