Features (pLannotate 1.2.2; 21 found; start..end, strand, type, name):
    405..474     +  ncRNA          RNA-OUT: Accession: RF00240 - RNA-OUT
    584..1172    +  rep_origin     ori: high-copy-number ColE1/pMB1/pBR322/pUC origin of replication
   1358..1498    -  misc_feature   bom: basis of mobility region from pBR322
   1600..1639    -  CDS            rop (fragment): Rop protein, which maintains plasmids at low copy number; rop
   1842..2036    -  rep_origin     pVS1 oriV: origin of replication for the Pseudomonas plasmid pVS1 (Heeb et al., 2000)
   2102..3175    -  CDS            pVS1 RepA: replication protein from the Pseudomonas plasmid pVS1 (Heeb et al., 2000)
   3604..4233    -  CDS            pVS1 StaA: stability protein from the Pseudomonas plasmid pVS1 (Heeb et al., 2000)
   4793..5194    -  CDS            Y4CG_SINFN (fragment): Protein inferred from homology: Swiss-Prot protein existence level 3. From Sinorhizobium fredii (strain NBRC 101917 / NGR234).
   5534..5558    -  misc_feature   RB T-DNA repeat: right border repeat from nopaline C58 T-DNA
   5624..5778    -  CDS            lacZα (fragment): LacZα fragment of β-galactosidase; lacZ fragment
   5781..5837    -  misc_feature   MCS: pUC18/19 multiple cloning site
   5861..6113    -  terminator     NOS terminator: nopaline synthase terminator and poly(A) signal
   6132..6851    -  CDS            EGFP: the original enhanced GFP (Yang et al., 1996) mammalian codon-optimized
   7280..7633    +  promoter       trpC promoter: promoter for Aspergillus nidulans trpC
   7638..8663    +  CDS            HygR: hygromycin B phosphotransferase confers resistance to hygromycin
   8704..8878    +  polyA_signal   CaMV poly(A) signal: cauliflower mosaic virus polyadenylation signal
   8956..8980    -  misc_feature   LB T-DNA repeat: left border repeat from nopaline C58 T-DNA
   9405..10199   +  CDS            KanR: aminoglycoside phosphotransferase; aphA-3; confers resistance to kanamycin
  11445..11514   +  ncRNA          RNA-OUT: Accession: RF00240 - RNA-OUT
  11562..12263   +  CDS            phoE (fragment): PHOE_ECOLI - Also known as ompE. Experimental evidence at protein level: Swiss-Prot protein existence level 1. Uptake of inorganic phosphate, phosphorylated compounds, and some other negatively charged solutes. From Escherichia coli (strain K12).
  12308..12412   -  CDS            crl (fragment): CRL_ECOLI - Experimental evidence at protein level: Swiss-Prot protein existence level 1. Binds to the sigma-S subunit of RNA polymerase, activating expression of sigma-S-regulated genes, such as the csgBAC operon encoding the subunits of curli proteins. Stimulates RNA polymerase holoenzyme formation and may bind to several other sigma factors, such as sigma-70 (rpoD) and sigma-32 (rpoH). From Escherichia coli (strain K12).
>Addgene plasmid #206130 | pCAMBgfp | addgene full sequence | sequence record 417184 | Addgene NGS Result
GCTTTCTTTGAACATTGCTCTGAAAGCGGGAACGCTTTCTCATAAAGAGTAACAGAACGACCGTGTAGTG
CGACTGAAGCTCGCAATACCATAAGCCGTTTTTGCTCACGGATATCAGACCAGTCAACAAGTACAATGGG
CATCGTATTGCCCGAACAGATAAAGCTAGCATGCCAACGGTATACAGCGAGTCGCTCTTTGTGGAGGTGA
CGATTACCTAACAATCGGTCGATTCGTTTGATGTTATGTTTTGTTCTCGCTTTGGTTGGCAGGTTACGGC
CAAGTTCGGTAAGAGTGAGAGTTTTACAGTCAAGTAAGGCGTGGCAAGCCAACGTTAAGCTGTTGAGTCG
TTTTAAGTGTAATTCGGGGCAGAATTGGTAAAGAGAGTCGTGTAAAATATCGAGTTCGCACATTTTGTTG
TCTGATTATTGATTTTTGGCGAAACCATTTGATCATATGACAAGATGTGTATCTACCTTAACTTAATGAT
TTTGATAAAAATCATTAGGGGATTCATCAGCCCTTAACGTGAGTTTTCGTTCCACTGAGCGTCAGACCCC
GTAGAAAAGATCAAAGGATCTTCTTGAGATCCTTTTTTTCTGCGCGTAATCTGCTGCTTGCAAACAAAAA
AACCACCGCTACCAGCGGTGGTTTGTTTGCCGGATCAAGAGCTACCAACTCTTTTTCCGAAGGTAACTGG
CTTCAGCAGAGCGCAGATACCAAATACTGTCCTTCTAGTGTAGCCGTAGTTAGGCCACCACTTCAAGAAC
TCTGTAGCACCGCCTACATACCTCGCTCTGCTAATCCTGTTACCAGTGGCTGCTGCCAGTGGCGATAAGT
CGTGTCTTACCGGGTTGGACTCAAGACGATAGTTACCGGATAAGGCGCAGCGGTCGGGCTGAACGGGGGG
TTCGTGCACACAGCCCAGCTTGGAGCGAACGACCTACACCGAACTGAGATACCTACAGCGTGAGCTATGA
GAAAGCGCCACGCTTCCCGAAGGGAGAAAGGCGGACAGGTATCCGGTAAGCGGCAGGGTCGGAACAGGAG
AGCGCACGAGGGAGCTTCCAGGGGGAAACGCCTGGTATCTTTATAGTCCTGTCGGGTTTCGCCACCTCTG
ACTTGAGCGTCGATTTTTGTGATGCTCGTCAGGGGGGCGGAGCCTATGGAAAAACGCCAGCAACGCGGCC
TTTTTACGGTTCCTGGCCTTTTGCTGGCCTTTTGCTCACATGTTCTTTCCTGCGTTATCCCCTGATTCTG
TGGATAACCGTATTACCGCCTTTGAGTGAGCTGATACCGCTCGCCGCAGCCGAACGACCGAGCGCAGCGA
GTCAGTGAGCGAGGAAGCGGAAGAGCGCCTGATGCGGTATTTTCTCCTTACGCATCTGTGCGGTATTTCA
CACCGCATATGGTGCACTCTCAGTACAATCTGCTCTGATGCCGCATAGTTAAGCCAGTATACACTCCGCT
ATCGCTACGTGACTGGGTCATGGCTGCGCCCCGACACCCGCCAACACCCGCTGACGCGCCCTGACGGGCT
TGTCTGCTCCCGGCATCCGCTTACAGACAAGCTGTGACCGTCTCCGGGAGCTGCATGTGTCAGAGGTTTT
CACCGTCATCACCGAAACGCGCGAGGCAGGGTGCCTTGATGTGGGCGCCGGCGGTCGAGTGGCGACGGCG
CGGCTTGTCCGCGCCCTGGTAGATTGCCTGGCCGTAGGCCAGCCATTTTTGAGCGGCCAGCGGCCGCGAT
AGGCCGACGCGAAGCGGCGGGGCGTAGGGAGCGCAGCGACCGAAGGGTAGGCGCTTTTTGCAGCTCTTCG
GCTGTGCGCTGGCCAGACAGTTATGCACAGGCCAGGCGGGTTTTAAGAGTTTTAATAAGTTTTAAAGAGT
TTTAGGCGGAAAAATCGCCTTTTTTCTCTTTTATATCAGTCACTTACATGTGTGACCGGTTCCCAATGTA
CGGCTTTGGGTTCCCAATGTACGGGTTCCGGTTCCCAATGTACGGCTTTGGGTTCCCAATGTACGTGCTA
TCCACAGGAAAGAGACCTTTTCGACCTTTTTCCCCTGCTAGGGCAATTTGCCCTAGCATCTGCTCCGTAC
ATTAGGAACCGGCGGATGCTTCGCCCTCGATCAGGTTGCGGTAGCGCATGACTAGGATCGGGCCAGCCTG
CCCCGCCTCCTCCTTCAAATCGTACTCCGGCAGGTCATTTGACCCGATCAGCTTGCGCACGGTGAAACAG
AACTTCTTGAACTCTCCGGCGCTGCCACTGCGTTCGTAGATCGTCTTGAACAACCATCTGGCTTCTGCCT
TGCCTGCGGCGCGGCGTGCCAGGCGGTAGAGAAAACGGCCGATGCCGGGATCGATCAAAAAGTAATCGGG
GTGAACCGTCAGCACGTCCGGGTTCTTGCCTTCTGTGATCTCGCGGTACATCCAATCAGCTAGCTCGATC
TCGATGTACTCCGGCCGCCCGGTTTCGCTCTTTACGATCTTGTAGCGGCTAATCAAGGCTTCACCCTCGG
ATACCGTCACCAGGCGGCCGTTCTTGGCCTTCTTCGTACGCTGCATGGCAACGTGCGTGGTGTTTAACCG
AATGCAGGTTTCTACCAGGTCGTCTTTCTGCTTTCCGCCATCGGCTCGCCGGCAGAACTTGAGTACGTCC
GCAACGTGTGGACGGAACACGCGGCCGGGCTTGTCTCCCTTCCCTTCCCGGTATCGGTTCATGGATTCGG
TTAGATGGGAAACCGCCATCAGTACCAGGTCGTAATCCCACACACTGGCCATGCCGGCCGGCCCTGCGGA
AACCTCTACGTGCCCGTCTGGAAGCTCGTAGCGGATCACCTCGCCAGCTCGTCGGTCACGCTTCGACAGA
CGGAAAACGGCCACGTCCATGATGCTGCGACTATCGCGGGTGCCCACGTCATAGAGCATCGGAACGAAAA
AATCTGGTTGCTCGTCGCCCTTGGGCGGCTTCCTAATCGACGGCGCACCGGCTGCCGGCGGTTGCCGGGA
TTCTTTGCGGATTCGATCAGCGGCCGCTTGCCACGATTCACCGGGGCGTGCTTCTGCCTCGATGCGTTGC
CGCTGGGCGGCCTGCGCGGCCTTCAACTTCTCCACCAGGTCATCACCCAGCGCCGCGCCGATTTGTACCG
GGCCGGATGGTTTGCGACCGCTCACGCCGATTCCTCGGGCTTGGGGGTTCCAGTGCCATTGCAGGGCCGG
CAGGCAACCCAGCCGCTTACGCCTGGCCAACCGCCCGTTCCTCCACACATGGGGCATTCCACGGCGTCGG
TGCCTGGTTGTTCTTGATTTTCCATGCCGCCTCCTTTAGCCGCTAAAATTCATCTACTCATTTATTCATT
TGCTCATTTACTCTGGTAGCTGCGCGATGTATTCAGATAGCAGCTCGGTAATGGTCTTGCCTTGGCGTAC
CGCGTACATCTTCAGCTTGGTGTGATCCTCCGCCGGCAACTGAAAGTTGACCCGCTTCATGGCTGGCGTG
TCTGCCAGGCTGGCCAACGTTGCAGCCTTGCTGCTGCGTGCGCTCGGACGGCCGGCACTTAGCGTGTTTG
TGCTTTTGCTCATTTTCTCTTTACCTCATTAACTCAAATGAGTTTTGATTTAATTTCAGCGGCCAGCGCC
TGGACCTCGCGGGCAGCGTCGCCCTCGGGTTCTGATTCAAGAACGGTTGTGCCGGCGGCGGCAGTGCCTG
GGTAGCTCACGCGCTGCGTGATACGGGACTCAAGAATGGGCAGCTCGTACCCGGCCAGCGCCTCGGCAAC
CTCACCGCCGATGCGCGTGCCTTTGATCGCCCGCGACACGACAAAGGCCGCTTGTAGCCTTCCATCCGTG
ACCTCAATGCGCTGCTTAACCAGCTCCACCAGGTCGGCGGTGGCCCATATGTCGTAAGGGCTTGGCTGCA
CCGGAATCAGCACGAAGTCGGCTGCCTTGATCGCGGACACAGCCAAGTCCGCCGCCTGGGGCGCTCCGTC
GATCACTACGAAGTCGCGCCGGCCGATGGCCTTCACGTCGCGGTCAATCGTCGGGCGGTCGATGCCGACA
ACGGTTAGCGGTTGATCTTCCCGCACGGCCGCCCAATCGCGGGCACTGCCCTGGGGATCGGAATCGACTA
ACAGAACATCGGCCCCGGCGAGTTGCAGGGCGCGGGCTAGATGGGTTGCGATGGTCGTCTTGCCTGACCC
GCCTTTCTGGTTAAGTACAGCGATAACCTTCATGCGTTCCCCTTGCGTATTTGTTTATTTACTCATCGCA
TCATATACGCAGCGACCGCATGACGCAAGCTGTTTTACTCAAATACACATCACCTTTTTAGACGGCGGCG
CTCGGTTTCTTCAGCGGCCAAGCTGGCCGGCCAGGCCGCCAGCTTGGCATCAGACAAACCGGCCAGGATT
TCATGCAGCCGCACGGTTGAGACGTGCGCGGGCGGCTCGAACACGTACCCGGCCGCGATCATCTCCGCCT
CGATCTCTTCGGTAATGAAAAACGGTTCGTCCTGGCCGTCCTGGTGCGGTTTCATGCTTGTTCCTCTTGG
CGTTCATTCTCGGCGGCCGCCAGGGCGTCGGCCTCGGTCAATGCGTCCTCACGGAAGGCACCGCGCCGCC
TGGCCTCGGTGGGCGTCACTTCCTCGCTGCGCTCAAGTGCGCGGTACAGGGTCGAGCGATGCACGCCAAG
CAGTGCAGCCGCCTCTTTCACGGTGCGGCCTTCCTGGTCGATCAGCTCGCGGGCGTGCGCGATCTGTGCC
GGGGTGAGGGTAGGGCGGGGGCCAAACTTCACGCCTCGGGCCTTGGCGGCCTCGCGCCCGCTCCGGGTGC
GGTCGATGATTAGGGAACGCTCGAACTCGGCAATGCCGGCGAACACGGTCAACACCATGCGGCCGGCCGG
CGTGGTGGTGTCGGCCCACGGCTCTGCCAGGCTACGCAGGCCCGCGCCGGCCTCCTGGATGCGCTCGGCA
ATGTCCAGTAGGTCGCGGGTGCTGCGGGCCAGGCGGTCTAGCCTGGTCACTGTCACAACGTCGCCAGGGC
GTAGGTGGTCAAGCATCCTGGCCAGCTCCGGGCGGTCGCGCCTGGTGCCGGTGATCTTCTCGGAAAACAG
CTTGGTGCAGCCGGCCGCGTGCAGTTCGGCCCGTTGGTTGGTCAAGTCCTGGTCGTCGGTGCTGACGCGG
GCATAGCCCAGCAGGCCAGCGGCGGCGCTCTTGTTCATGGCGTAATGTCTCCGGTTCTAGTCGCAAGTAT
TCTACTTTATGCGACTAAAACACGCGACAAGAAAACGCCAGGAAAAGGGCAGGGCGGCAGCCTGTCGCGT
AACTTAGGACTTGTGCGACATGTCGTTTTCAGAAGACGGCTGCACTGAACGTCAGAAGCCGACTGCACTA
TAGCAGCGGAGGGGTTGGATCAAAGTACTTTGATCCCGAGGGGAACCCTGTGGTTGGCATGCACATACAA
ATGGACGAACGGATAAACCTTTTCACGCCCTTTTAAATATCCGATTATTCTAATAAACGCTCTTTTCTCT
TAGGTTTACCCGCCAATATATCCTGTCAAACACTGATAGTTTAAACTGAAGGCGGGAAACGACAATCTGA
TCCAAGCTCAAGCTGCTCTAGCATTCGCCATTCAGGCTGCGCAACTGTTGGGAAGGGCGATCGGTGCGGG
CCTCTTCGCTATTACGCCAGCTGGCGAAAGGGGGATGTGCTGCAAGGCGATTAAGTTGGGTAACGCCAGG
GTTTTCCCAGTCACGACGTTGTAAAACGACGGCCAGTGCCAAGCTTGCATGCCTGCAGGTCGACTCTAGA
GGATCCCCGGGTACCGAGCTCGAATTCTCATGTTTGACAGCTTATCATCGGATCTAGTAACATAGATGAC
ACCGCGCGCGATAATTTATCCTAGTTTGCGCGCTATATTTTGTTTTCTATCGCGTATTAAATGTATAATT
GCGGGACTCTAATCATAAAAACCCATCTCATAAATAACGTCATGCATTACATGTTAATTATTACATGCTT
AACGTAATTCAACAGAAATTATATGATAATCATCGCAAGACCGGCAACAGGATTCAATCTTAAGAAACTT
TATTGCCAAATGTTTGAACGATCTGCAGCCGGGCGGCCGCTTTACTTGTACAGCTCGTCCATGCCGTGAG
TGATCCCGGCGGCGGTCACGAACTCCAGCAGGACCATGTGATCGCGCTTCTCGTTGGGGTCTTTGCTCAG
GGCGGACTGGGTGCTCAGGTAGTGGTTGTCGGGCAGCAGCACGGGGCCGTCGCCGATGGGGGTGTTCTGC
TGGTAGTGGTCGGCGAGCTGCACGCTGCCGTCCTCGATGTTGTGGCGGATCTTGAAGTTCACCTTGATGC
CGTTCTTCTGCTTGTCGGCCATGATATAGACGTTGTGGCTGTTGTAGTTGTACTCCAGCTTGTGCCCCAG
GATGTTGCCGTCCTCCTTGAAGTCGATGCCCTTCAGCTCGATGCGGTTCACCAGGGTGTCGCCCTCGAAC
TTCACCTCGGCGCGGGTCTTGTAGTTGCCGTCGTCCTTGAAGAAGATGGTGCGCTCCTGGACGTAGCCTT
CGGGCATGGCGGACTTGAAGAAGTCGTGCTGCTTCATGTGGTCGGGGTAGCGGCTGAAGCACTGCACGCC
GTAGGTGAAGGTGGTCACGAGGGTGGGCCAGGGCACGGGCAGCTTGCCGGTGGTGCAGATGAACTTCAGG
GTCAGCTTGCCGTAGGTGGCATCGCCCTCGCCCTCGCCGGACACGCTGAACTTGTGGCCGTTTACGTCGC
CGTCCAGCTCGACCAGGATGGGCACCACCCCGGTGAACAGCTCCTCGCCCTTGCTCACCATGGCCTATAT
TCATTCATTGTCAGCTATCGCTGGCAACAAGATATAAGCGTGTACTTACGATTCTAGGACCCTGCGAATA
GAGTTGGAGTTGGATACCGATGGACGATTGTTAGATAGGACGGGATGCTGATAGTCGAGGTAAGTTGTTG
AGGGTGGTGGTTTTATCAAGGACGGACACCTTAGCCCTTTATATACACAGAATCTTATTGCTAGGTAGCC
GGACGGTGCGGATTCCAGGTATCAGTAGGCCCTCTGAATGTCCATGCAATGATGCCCAACAATCGAGACG
ATCCTACTTCGGAACCGACTCGATCCTCGTCGGGCCTACATGTATGAGACCATGTGCACCTCCGAAGCAT
CCTTACGGAGAGCGGAATTGCGCGTACAGAACTCCTCCATGCATTCCAATCGATACCGTCGACGTTAACT
GATATTGAAGGAGCATTTTTTGGGCTTGGCTGGAGCTAGTGGAGGTCAACAATGAATGCCTATTTTGGTT
TAGTCGTCCAGGCGGTGAGCACAAAATTTGTGTCGTTTGACAAGATGGTTCATTTAGGCAACTGGTCAGA
TCAGCCCCACTTGTAGCAGTAGCGGCGGCGCTCGAAGTGTGACTCTTATTAGCAGACAGGAACGAGGACA
TTATTATCATCTGCTGCTTGGTGCACGATAACTTGGTGCGTTTGTCAAGCAAGGTAAGTGGACGACCCGG
TCATACCTTCTTAAGTTCGCCCTTCCTCCCTTTATTTCAGATTCAATCTGACTTACCTATTCTACCCAAG
CATCCAAATGAAAAAGCCTGAACTCACCGCGACGTCTGTCGAGAAGTTTCTGATCGAAAAGTTCGACAGC
GTCTCCGACCTGATGCAGCTCTCGGAGGGCGAAGAATCTCGTGCTTTCAGCTTCGATGTAGGAGGGCGTG
GATATGTCCTGCGGGTAAATAGCTGCGCCGATGGTTTCTACAAAGATCGTTATGTTTATCGGCACTTTGC
ATCGGCCGCGCTCCCGATTCCGGAAGTGCTTGACATTGGGGAGTTCAGCGAGAGCCTGACCTATTGCATC
TCCCGCCGTGCACAGGGTGTCACGTTGCAAGACCTGCCTGAAACCGAACTGCCCGCTGTTCTCCAGCCGG
TCGCGGAGGCCATGGATGCGATCGCTGCGGCCGATCTTAGCCAGACGAGCGGGTTCGGCCCATTCGGACC
GCAAGGAATCGGTCAATACACTACATGGCGTGATTTCATATGCGCGATTGCTGATCCCCATGTGTATCAC
TGGCAAACTGTGATGGACGACACCGTCAGTGCGTCCGTCGCGCAGGCTCTCGATGAGCTGATGCTTTGGG
CCGAGGACTGCCCCGAAGTCCGGCACCTCGTGCATGCGGATTTCGGCTCCAACAATGTCCTGACGGACAA
TGGCCGCATAACAGCGGTCATTGACTGGAGCGAGGCGATGTTCGGGGATTCCCAATACGAGGTCGCCAAC
ATCCTCTTCTGGAGGCCGTGGTTGGCTTGTATGGAGCAGCAGACGCGCTACTTCGAGCGGAGGCATCCGG
AGCTTGCAGGATCGCCGCGCCTCCGGGCGTATATGCTCCGCATTGGTCTTGACCAACTCTATCAGAGCTT
GGTTGACGGCAATTTCGATGATGCAGCTTGGGCGCAGGGTCGATGCGACGCAATCGTCCGATCCGGAGCC
GGGACTGTCGGGCGTACACAAATCGCCCGCAGAAGCGCGGCCGTCTGGACCGATGGCTGTGTAGAAGTAC
TCGCCGATAGTGGAAACCGACGCCCCAGCACTCGTCCGAGGGCAAAGGAATAGAGTAGATGCCGACCGGG
AACCAGTTAACGTCGACCTCGAGTTTCTCCATAATAATGTGTGAGTAGTTCCCAGATAAGGGAATTAGGG
TTCCTATAGGGTTTCGCTCATGTGTTGAGCATATAAGAAACCCTTAGTATGTATTTGTATTTGTAAAATA
CTTCTATCAATAAAATTTCTAATTCCTAAAACCAAAATCCAGTACTAAAATCCAGATCCCCCGAATTAAT
TCGGCGTTAATTCAGTACATTAAAAACGTCCGCAATGTGTTATTAAGTTGTCTAAGCGTCAATTTGTTTA
CACCACAATATATCCTGCCACCAGCCAGCCAACAGCTCCCCGACCGGCAGCTCGGCACAAAATCACCACT
CGATACAGGCAGCCCATCAGTCCGGGACGGCGTCAGCGGGAGAGCCGTTGTAAGGCGGCAGACTTTGCTC
ATGTTACCGATGCTATTCGGAAGAACGGCAACTAAGCTGCCGGGTTTGAAACACGGATGATCTCGCGGAG
GGTAGCATGTTGATTGTAACGATGACAGAGCGTTGCTGCCTGTGATCACCGCGGTTTCAAAATCGGCTCC
GTCGATACTATGTTATACGCCAACTTTGAAAACAACTTTGAAAAAGCTGTTTTCTGGTATTTAAGGTTTT
AGAATGCAAGGAACAGTGAATTGGAGTTCGTCTTGTTATAATTAGCTTCTTGGGGTATCTTTAAATACTG
TAGAAAAGAGGAAGGAAATAATAAATGGCTAAAATGAGAATATCACCGGAATTGAAAAAACTGATCGAAA
AATACCGCTGCGTAAAAGATACGGAAGGAATGTCTCCTGCTAAGGTATATAAGCTGGTGGGAGAAAATGA
AAACCTATATTTAAAAATGACGGACAGCCGGTATAAAGGGACCACCTATGATGTGGAACGGGAAAAGGAC
ATGATGCTATGGCTGGAAGGAAAGCTGCCTGTTCCAAAGGTCCTGCACTTTGAACGGCATGATGGCTGGA
GCAATCTGCTCATGAGTGAGGCCGATGGCGTCCTTTGCTCGGAAGAGTATGAAGATGAACAAAGCCCTGA
AAAGATTATCGAGCTGTATGCGGAGTGCATCAGGCTCTTTCACTCCATCGACATATCGGATTGTCCCTAT
ACGAATAGCTTAGACAGCCGCTTAGCCGAATTGGATTACTTACTGAATAACGATCTGGCCGATGTGGATT
GCGAAAACTGGGAAGAAGACACTCCATTTAAAGATCCGCGCGAGCTGTATGATTTTTTAAAGACGGAAAA
GCCCGAAGAGGAACTTGTCTTTTCCCACGGCGACCTGGGAGACAGCAACATCTTTGTGAAAGATGGCAAA
GTAAGTGGCTTTATTGATCTTGGGAGAAGCGGCAGGGCGGACAAGTGGTATGACATTGCCTTCTGCGTCC
GGTCGATCAGGGAGGATATCGGGGAAGAACAGTATGTCGAGCTATTTTTTGACTTACTGGGGATCAAGCC
TGATTGGGAGAAAATAAAATATTATATTTTACTGGATGAATTGTTTTAGTACCTAGAATGCATGACCAAA
ATCCCTTAACGCTGAGAGATCCCCTCATAATTTCCCCAAAGCGTAACCATGTGTGAATAAATTTTGAGCT
AGTAGGGTTGCAGCCACGAGTAAGTCTTCCCTTGTTATTGTGTAGCCAGAATGCCGCAAAACTTCCATGC
CTAAGCGAACTGTTGAGAGTACGTTTCGATTTCTGACTGTGTTAGCCTGGAAGTGCTTGTCCCAACCTTG
TTTCTGAGCATGAACGCCCGCAAGCCAACATGTTAGTTGAAGCATCAGGGCGATTAGCAGCATGATATCA
AAACGCTCTGAGCTGCTCGTTCGGCTATGGCGTAGGCCTAGTCCGTAGGCAGGACTTTTCAAGTCTCGGA
AGGTTTCTTCAATCTGCATTCGCTTCGAATAGATATTAACAAGTTGTTTGGGTGTTCGAATTTCAACAGG
TAAGTTAGTTGCTAGAACCCATGGCTCCTTTGCCGACGCTGAGTAGATTTTAGGTGACGGGTGGTGACAA
TGAGTCCGTGTCGAGCGCTGATTTTTTCGGCCTTTAGAGCGAGATTTATACAATAGAATTTGGCATGAGA
TTGGATTGCTTTTAGTCAGCCTCTTATAGCCTAAAGTCTTTGAGTGACTAGATGACATATCATGTAAGTT
GCTGATAGGTTTCCAGTTTTCCGCTCCTAGGTCTGCATATTGTACTTTTCCTCTTACTCGACTTAACCAG
TACCAACCCAGCTTCTCAACGGATTTATACCATGGCACTTTAAAGCCAGCATCACTGACAATGAGCGGTG
TGGTGTTACTCGGTAGAATGCTCGCAAGGTCGGCTAGAAATTGGTCATGAGCTTTCTTTGAACATTGCTC
TGAAAGCGGGAACGCTTTCTCATAAAGAGTAACAGAACGACCGTGTAGTGCGACTGAAGCTCGCAATACC
ATAAGTCGTTTTTGCTCACGAATATCAGACCAGTCAACAAGTACAATGGGCATCGTATTGCCCGAACAGA
TAAAGCTAGCATGCCAACGGTATACAGCGAGTCGCTCTTTGTGGAGGTGACGATTACCTAACAATCGGTC
GATTCGTTTGATGTTATGTTTTGTTCTCGCTTTGGTTGGCAGGTTACGGCCAAGTTCGGTAAGAGTGAGA
GTTTTACAGTCAAGTAATGCGTGGCAAGCCAACGTTAAGCTGTTGAGTCGTTTTAAGTGTAATTCGGGGC
AGAATTGGTAAAGAGAGTCGTGTAAAATATCGAGTTCGCACATCTTGTTGTCTGATTATTGATTTTTCGC
GAAACCATTTGATCATATGACAAGATGTGTATCCACCTTAACTTAATGATTTTTACCAAAATCATTAGGG
GATTCATCAGGGCGTTGTATGACGTGGAAGCCTGGACCGATATGTTCCCGGAATTTGGTGGCGATTCCTC
GGCGCAGACCGACAACTTTATGACCAAACGCGCCAGCGGTCTGGCGACGTATCGGAACACCGACTTCTTC
GGCGTTATCGATGGCCTGAACTTAACCCTGCAATATCAAGGGAAAAACGAAAACCGCGACGTTAAAAAGC
AAAACGGCGATGGCTTCGGCACGTCATTGACATATGACTTTGGCGGCAGCGATTTCGCCATTAGTGGGGC
CTATACCAACTCAGATCGCACCAACGAGCAGAACCTGCAAAGCCGTGGCACAGGCAAGCGTGCAGAAGCA
TGGGCAACAGGTCTGAAATACGATGCCAATAATATTTATCTGGCAACTTTCTATTCTGAAACACGCAAAA
TGACGCCAATAACTGGCGGCTTTGCCAATAAGACACAGAACTTTGAAGCGGTCGCTCAATACCAGTTTGA
CTTTGGTCTGCGTCCATCGCTGGGTTATGTCTTATCGAAAGGGAAAGATATTGAAGGTATCGGTGATGAA
GATCTGGTCAATTATATCGACGTCGGTGCTACGTATTATTTCAACAAAAATATGTCAGCGTTTGTTGATT
ATAAAATCAACCAACTGGATAGCGATAACAAATTGAATATTAATAATGATGATATTGTCGCGGTTGGCAT
GACGTATCAGTTTTAATGAATATTGCCGGATGTGATGCATCCGGCACATTTCACTCACGCCGTTAACTTC
ACCGGCTCGTCACGAAAATCATCCGCCGGTTCCAGCTTCAGATTCAGCGTCGTCAGCAGTTCACGCAGCT
TCTCGTGAAACTCACGCAGGGTGCTGAGAGATCCCCTCATAATTTCCCCAAAACGTAACCATGTGTGAAT
AGATTTTGAGTAAGCAGGGTTGCAGCCACGAGTGAGTCTTCCCTTGTTATTGTGTAGCCAGAATGCCGCA
AAACTTCCATGCCTAAGCGAACTGTTGAGAGTACGTTTCGATTTCTGACTGTGTTAGCCTGGAAGTGCTT
GTCCCAACCTTGTTTCTGAGCATGAACGCCCGCAAGCCAACATGTTAGTTGAAGCATCAGGGCGATTAGC
AGCATGATATCAAAACGCTCTGAGCTGCTCGTTCGGCTATGGCGTAGGCCTAGTCCGTAGGCAGGACTTT
TCAAGTCTCGGAAGGTTTCTTCAATCTGCATTCGCTTCGAATAGATATTAACAAGTTGTTTGGGTGTTCG
AATTTCAACAGGTAAGTTAGTTGCTAGAATCCATGGCTCCTTTGCCGACGCTGAGTAGATTTTAGGTGAC
GGGTGGTGACAATGAGTCCGTGTCGAGCGCTGATTTTTTCGGCCTTTAGAGCGAGATTTATACAATAGAA
TTTGGCATGAGATTGGGTTGCTTTTAGTCAGCCTCTTATAGCCTAAAGTCTTTGAGTGACTAGATGACAT
ATCATGTAAGTTGCTGATAGGTTTCCAGTTTTCCGCTCCTAGGTCTGCATATTGTACTTTTCCTCTTACT
CGACTTAACCAGTACCAACCCAGCTTCTCAACGGATTTATACCATGGCACTTTAAAGCCAGCATCACTGA
CAATGAGCGGTGTGGTGTTACTCGGTAGAATGCTCGCAAGGTCGGCTAGAAATTGGTCATGA
